Addgene plasmid #59698: pGEX-GP-2-ATRX ADD
Purpose: Contains histone modification interacting domain (ATRX ADD)
Depositing lab: Albert Jeltsch. Depositing organization: Universitaet Stuttgart. Publication: Application of histone modification-specific interaction domains as an alternative to antibodies. Kungulovski G, Kycia I, Tamas R, Jurkowska RZ, Kudithipudi S, Henry C, Reinhardt R, Labhart P, Jeltsch A. Genome Res. 2014 Nov;24(11):1842-53. doi: 10.1101/gr.170985.113. Epub 2014 Oct 9. PubMed 25301795.
Backbone
  Vector backbone: pGEX-6p-2
  Total vector size (bp): 5370
  Vector type: Bacterial Expression
  Selectable markers: Ampicilin
Growth in bacteria
  Bacterial resistance: Ampicillin, 100 μg/mL
  Growth temperature: 37°C
  Growth strain: XL1 Blue
  Copy number: Unknown
Gene/Insert
  Gene/Insert name: ATRX ADD
  Species: H. sapiens (human)
  Insert size (bp): 433
  Entrez Gene: ATRX (a.k.a. JMS, MRX52, RAD54, RAD54L, XH2, XNP, ZNF-HX)
  Promoter: tac promoter
  Tag / fusion protein: GST (N terminal on backbone)
  Cloning method: Restriction Enzyme; 5′ cloning site BamHI (unknown if destroyed); 3′ cloning site XhoI (unknown if destroyed)
  Sequencing primers: 5′ GGGCTGGCAAGCCACGTTTGGTG; 3′ CCGGGAGCTGCATGTGTCAGAGG
Terms and licenses: Academic/Nonprofit Terms; Industry Terms: Not Available to Industry
How to cite: pGEX-GP-2-ATRX ADD was a gift from Albert Jeltsch (Addgene plasmid # 59698 ; http://n2t.net/addgene:59698 ; RRID:Addgene_59698)
