[The description below was written by a language model from this plasmid's Addgene catalogue record, the feature table of its GenBank file and pLannotate feature annotations shown in this document.]
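Description:
pGEX-GP-2-ATRX ADD is a bacterial expression plasmid built on the pGEX-6p-2 backbone for producing the ADD domain of human ATRX as a glutathione S-transferase fusion in E. coli. It replicates from a ColE1/pMB1-type origin and is selected with ampicillin through the β-lactamase (AmpR) gene and its own promoter. The catalogue gives a total size of 5370 bp, while the depositor's full sequence is 5355 nt, a small discrepancy the record does not explain.

The expression cassette consists of the hybrid tac promoter followed by a lac operator, the Schistosoma japonicum GST coding sequence, and then the ATRX ADD insert (listed as 433 bp), cloned between BamHI and XhoI so that GST sits at the N terminus. The plasmid also carries lacI under the lacIq promoter, which supplies enough repressor to keep the tac promoter off until it is induced with IPTG. The automated annotation labels the insert region as the tammar wallaby homologue ATRY. This reflects a best database match to a related protein rather than the source, which the catalogue states is human. Short hits to yciV, rop and bom, as well as the lac promoter/lacZα segment, are backbone remnants typical of pGEX vectors and have no stated role.

The ADD domain is described as a histone modification interacting domain. The associated work concerns using such recombinant reader domains as alternatives to antibodies for detecting specific histone marks, with the GST tag allowing affinity purification and detection. The separate 768 bp GenBank record covers only part of the plasmid and annotates just two sequencing primer sites.
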