Features (pLannotate 1.2.2; 17 found; start..end, strand, type, name):
      6..107     -  CDS            yciV (fragment): RNAAM_ECOLI - Also known as trpH From Escherichia coli (strain K12).
    183..211     +  promoter       tac promoter: strong E. coli promoter; hybrid between the trp and lac UV5 promoters
    219..235     +  protein_bind   lac operator: The lac repressor binds to the lac operator to inhibit transcription in E. coli. This inhibition can be relieved by adding lactose or isopropyl-β-D-thiogalactopyranoside (IPTG). lac repressor encoded by lacI
    258..911     +  CDS            GST26_SCHJA: Experimental evidence at protein level: Swiss-Prot protein existence level 1. GST isoenzymes appear to play a central role in the parasite detoxification system. Other functions are also suspected including a role in increasing the solubility of haematin in the parasite gut. From Schistosoma japonicum (Blood fluke).
    963..1316    +  CDS            ATRY: ATRY_MACEU - Experimental evidence at transcript level: Swiss-Prot protein existence level 2. Could be a global transcriptional regulator. Modifies gene expression by affecting chromatin (By similarity). From Macropus eugenii (Tammar wallaby) (Notamacropus eugenii).
   1372..1411    +  CDS            rop (fragment): Rop protein, which maintains plasmids at low copy number; rop
   1513..1553    +  misc_feature   bom (fragment): basis of mobility region from pBR322
   1658..1762    +  promoter       AmpR promoter: bla
   1763..2623    +  CDS            AmpR: β-lactamase; bla; confers resistance to ampicillin, carbenicillin, and related antibiotics
   2794..3382    +  rep_origin     ori: high-copy-number ColE1/pMB1/pBR322/pUC origin of replication
   3568..3619    -  misc_feature   bom (fragment): basis of mobility region from pBR322
   3626..3703    +  promoter       lacIq promoter: lacI (mutant); In the lacIq allele, a single base change in the promoter boosts expression of the lacI gene about 10-fold.
   3704..4786    +  CDS            lacI: lac repressor; lacI; The lac repressor binds to the lac operator to inhibit transcription in E. coli. This inhibition can be relieved by adding lactose or isopropyl-β-D-thiogalactopyranoside (IPTG).
   4799..4820    +  protein_bind   CAP binding site: CAP binding activates transcription in the presence of cAMP. E. coli catabolite activator protein
   4835..4865    +  promoter       lac promoter: promoter for the E. coli lac operon
   4873..4889    +  protein_bind   lac operator: The lac repressor binds to the lac operator to inhibit transcription in E. coli. This inhibition can be relieved by adding lactose or isopropyl-β-D-thiogalactopyranoside (IPTG). lac repressor encoded by lacI
   4909..5082    +  CDS            lacZα: LacZα fragment of β-galactosidase; lacZ fragment
>Addgene plasmid #59698 | pGEX-GP-2-ATRX ADD | depositor full sequence | sequence record 93444 | pGEX-GP-2-ATRX ADD sequence 5355 bps
ACGTTATCGACTGCACGGTGCACCAATGCTTCTGGCGTCAGGCAGCCATCGGAAGCTGTGGTATGGCTGT
GCAGGTCGTAAATCACTGCATAATTCGTGTCGCTCAAGGCGCACTCCCGTTCTGGATAATGTTTTTTGCG
CCGACATCATAACGGTTCTGGCAAATATTCTGAAATGAGCTGTTGACAATTAATCATCGGCTCGTATAAT
GTGTGGAATTGTGAGCGGATAACAATTTCACACAGGAAACAGTATTCATGTCCCCTATACTAGGTTATTG
GAAAATTAAGGGCCTTGTGCAACCCACTCGACTTCTTTTGGAATATCTTGAAGAAAAATATGAAGAGCAT
TTGTATGAGCGCGATGAAGGTGATAAATGGCGAAACAAAAAGTTTGAATTGGGTTTGGAGTTTCCCAATC
TTCCTTATTATATTGATGGTGATGTTAAATTAACACAGTCTATGGCCATCATACGTTATATAGCTGACAA
GCACAACATGTTGGGTGGTTGTCCAAAAGAGCGTGCAGAGATTTCAATGCTTGAAGGAGCGGTTTTGGAT
ATTAGATACGGTGTTTCGAGAATTGCATATAGTAAAGACTTTGAAACTCTCAAAGTTGATTTTCTTAGCA
AGCTACCTGAAATGCTGAAAATGTTCGAAGATCGTTTATGTCATAAAACATATTTAAATGGTGATCATGT
AACCCATCCTGACTTCATGTTGTATGACGCTCTTGATGTTGTTTTATACATGGACCCAATGTGCCTGGAT
GCGTTCCCAAAATTAGTTTGTTTTAAAAAACGTATTGAAGCTATCCCACAAATTGATAAGTACTTGAAAT
CCAGCAAGTATATAGCATGGCCTTTGCAGGGCTGGCAAGCCACGTTTGGTGGTGGCGACCATCCTCCAAA
ATCGGATCTGGTTCCGCGTGGATCCCATATGGAAGATGGGCTTCATGGGATTGTGAGCTGCACTGCTTGT
GGACAACAGGTCAATCATTTTCAAAAAGATTCCATTTATAGACACCCTTCATTGCAAGTTCTTATTTGTA
AGAATTGCTTTAAGTATTACATGAGTGATGATATTAGCCGTGACTCAGATGGAATGGATGAACAATGTAG
GTGGTGTGCGGAAGGTGGAAACTTGATTTGTTGTGACTTTTGCCATAATGCTTTCTGCAAGAAATGCATT
CTACGCAACCTTGGTCGAAAGGAGTTGTCCACAATAATGGATGAAAACAACCAATGGTATTGCTACATTT
GTCACCCAGAGCCTTTGTTGGACTTGGTCACTGCATGTAACAGCGTATTTGAGAATTTAGAACAGTTGTT
GCAGCTCGACTCGAGCGGCCGCATCGTGACTGACTGACGATCTGCCTCGCGCGTTTCGGTGATGACGGTG
AAAACCTCTGACACATGCAGCTCCCGGAGACGGTCACAGCTTGTCTGTAAGCGGATGCCGGGAGCAGACA
AGCCCGTCAGGGCGCGTCAGCGGGTGTTGGCGGGTGTCGGGGCGCAGCCATGACCCAGTCACGTAGCGAT
AGCGGAGTGTATAATTCTTGAAGACGAAAGGGCCTCGTGATACGCCTATTTTTATAGGTTAATGTCATGA
TAATAATGGTTTCTTAGACGTCAGGTGGCACTTTTCGGGGAAATGTGCGCGGAACCCCTATTTGTTTATT
TTTCTAAATACATTCAAATATGTATCCGCTCATGAGACAATAACCCTGATAAATGCTTCAATAATATTGA
AAAAGGAAGAGTATGAGTATTCAACATTTCCGTGTCGCCCTTATTCCCTTTTTTGCGGCATTTTGCCTTC
CTGTTTTTGCTCACCCAGAAACGCTGGTGAAAGTAAAAGATGCTGAAGATCAGTTGGGTGCACGAGTGGG
TTACATCGAACTGGATCTCAACAGCGGTAAGATCCTTGAGAGTTTTCGCCCCGAAGAACGTTTTCCAATG
ATGAGCACTTTTAAAGTTCTGCTATGTGGCGCGGTATTATCCCGTGTTGACGCCGGGCAAGAGCAACTCG
GTCGCCGCATACACTATTCTCAGAATGACTTGGTTGAGTACTCACCAGTCACAGAAAAGCATCTTACGGA
TGGCATGACAGTAAGAGAATTATGCAGTGCTGCCATAACCATGAGTGATAACACTGCGGCCAACTTACTT
CTGACAACGATCGGAGGACCGAAGGAGCTAACCGCTTTTTTGCACAACATGGGGGATCATGTAACTCGCC
TTGATCGTTGGGAACCGGAGCTGAATGAAGCCATACCAAACGACGAGCGTGACACCACGATGCCTGCAGC
AATGGCAACAACGTTGCGCAAACTATTAACTGGCGAACTACTTACTCTAGCTTCCCGGCAACAATTAATA
GACTGGATGGAGGCGGATAAAGTTGCAGGACCACTTCTGCGCTCGGCCCTTCCGGCTGGCTGGTTTATTG
CTGATAAATCTGGAGCCGGTGAGCGTGGGTCTCGCGGTATCATTGCAGCACTGGGGCCAGATGGTAAGCC
CTCCCGTATCGTAGTTATCTACACGACGGGGAGTCAGGCAACTATGGATGAACGAAATAGACAGATCGCT
GAGATAGGTGCCTCACTGATTAAGCATTGGTAACTGTCAGACCAAGTTTACTCATATATACTTTAGATTG
ATTTAAAACTTCATTTTTAATTTAAAAGGATCTAGGTGAAGATCCTTTTTGATAATCTCATGACCAAAAT
CCCTTAACGTGAGTTTTCGTTCCACTGAGCGTCAGACCCCGTAGAAAAGATCAAAGGATCTTCTTGAGAT
CCTTTTTTTCTGCGCGTAATCTGCTGCTTGCAAACAAAAAAACCACCGCTACCAGCGGTGGTTTGTTTGC
CGGATCAAGAGCTACCAACTCTTTTTCCGAAGGTAACTGGCTTCAGCAGAGCGCAGATACCAAATACTGT
CCTTCTAGTGTAGCCGTAGTTAGGCCACCACTTCAAGAACTCTGTAGCACCGCCTACATACCTCGCTCTG
CTAATCCTGTTACCAGTGGCTGCTGCCAGTGGCGATAAGTCGTGTCTTACCGGGTTGGACTCAAGACGAT
AGTTACCGGATAAGGCGCAGCGGTCGGGCTGAACGGGGGGTTCGTGCACACAGCCCAGCTTGGAGCGAAC
GACCTACACCGAACTGAGATACCTACAGCGTGAGCTATGAGAAAGCGCCACGCTTCCCGAAGGGAGAAAG
GCGGACAGGTATCCGGTAAGCGGCAGGGTCGGAACAGGAGAGCGCACGAGGGAGCTTCCAGGGGGAAACG
CCTGGTATCTTTATAGTCCTGTCGGGTTTCGCCACCTCTGACTTGAGCGTCGATTTTTGTGATGCTCGTC
AGGGGGGCGGAGCCTATGGAAAAACGCCAGCAACGCGGCCTTTTTACGGTTCCTGGCCTTTTGCTGGCCT
TTTGCTCACATGTTCTTTCCTGCGTTATCCCCTGATTCTGTGGATAACCGTATTACCGCCTTTGAGTGAG
CTGATACCGCTCGCCGCAGCCGAACGACCGAGCGCAGCGAGTCAGTGAGCGAGGAAGCGGAAGAGCGCCT
GATGCGGTATTTTCTCCTTACGCATCTGTGCGGTATTTCACACCGCATAAATTCCGACACCATCGAATGG
TGCAAAACCTTTCGCGGTATGGCATGATAGCGCCCGGAAGAGAGTCAATTCAGGGTGGTGAATGTGAAAC
CAGTAACGTTATACGATGTCGCAGAGTATGCCGGTGTCTCTTATCAGACCGTTTCCCGCGTGGTGAACCA
GGCCAGCCACGTTTCTGCGAAAACGCGGGAAAAAGTGGAAGCGGCGATGGCGGAGCTGAATTACATTCCC
AACCGCGTGGCACAACAACTGGCGGGCAAACAGTCGTTGCTGATTGGCGTTGCCACCTCCAGTCTGGCCC
TGCACGCGCCGTCGCAAATTGTCGCGGCGATTAAATCTCGCGCCGATCAACTGGGTGCCAGCGTGGTGGT
GTCGATGGTAGAACGAAGCGGCGTCGAAGCCTGTAAAGCGGCGGTGCACAATCTTCTCGCGCAACGCGTC
AGTGGGCTGATCATTAACTATCCGCTGGATGACCAGGATGCCATTGCTGTGGAAGCTGCCTGCACTAATG
TTCCGGCGTTATTTCTTGATGTCTCTGACCAGACACCCATCAACAGTATTATTTTCTCCCATGAAGACGG
TACGCGACTGGGCGTGGAGCATCTGGTCGCATTGGGTCACCAGCAAATCGCGCTGTTAGCGGGCCCATTA
AGTTCTGTCTCGGCGCGTCTGCGTCTGGCTGGCTGGCATAAATATCTCACTCGCAATCAAATTCAGCCGA
TAGCGGAACGGGAAGGCGACTGGAGTGCCATGTCCGGTTTTCAACAAACCATGCAAATGCTGAATGAGGG
CATCGTTCCCACTGCGATGCTGGTTGCCAACGATCAGATGGCGCTGGGCGCAATGCGCGCCATTACCGAG
TCCGGGCTGCGCGTTGGTGCGGATATCTCGGTAGTGGGATACGACGATACCGAAGACAGCTCATGTTATA
TCCCGCCGTCAACCACCATCAAACAGGATTTTCGCCTGCTGGGGCAAACCAGCGTGGACCGCTTGCTGCA
ACTCTCTCAGGGCCAGGCGGTGAAGGGCAATCAGCTGTTGCCCGTCTCACTGGTGAAAAGAAAAACCACC
CTGGCGCCCAATACGCAAACCGCCTCTCCCCGCGCGTTGGCCGATTCATTAATGCAGCTGGCACGACAGG
TTTCCCGACTGGAAAGCGGGCAGTGAGCGCAACGCAATTAATGTGAGTTAGCTCACTCATTAGGCACCCC
AGGCTTTACACTTTATGCTTCCGGCTCGTATGTTGTGTGGAATTGTGAGCGGATAACAATTTCACACAGG
AAACAGCTATGACCATGATTACGGATTCACTGGCCGTCGTTTTACAACGTCGTGACTGGGAAAACCCTGG
CGTTACCCAACTTAATCGCCTTGCAGCACATCCCCCTTTCGCCAGCTGGCGTAATAGCGAAGAGGCCCGC
ACCGATCGCCCTTCCCAACAGTTGCGCAGCCTGAATGGCGAATGGCGCTTTGCCTGGTTTCCGGCACCAG
AAGCGGTGCCGGAAAGCTGGCTGGAGTGCGATCTTCCTGAGGCCGATACTGTCGTCGTCCCCTCAAACTG
GCAGATGCACGGTTACGATGCGCCCATCTACACCAACGTAACCTATCCCATTACGGTCAATCCGCCGTTT
GTTCCCACGGAGAATCCGACGGGTTGTTACTCGCTCACATTTAATGTTGATGAAAGCTGGCTACAGGAAG
GCCAGACGCGAATTATTTTTGATGGCGTTGGAATT
