LOCUS       Exported 768 bp ds-DNA linear SYN 18-MAY-2021
DEFINITION  Contains histone modification interacting domain (ATRX ADD).
ACCESSION   .
VERSION     .
KEYWORDS    pGEX-GP-2-ATRX ADD
SOURCE      synthetic DNA construct
  ORGANISM  synthetic DNA construct
REFERENCE   1 (bases 1 to 768)
  TITLE     HMIDs plasmids
  JOURNAL   Unpublished
REFERENCE   2 (bases 1 to 768)
  AUTHORS   .
  TITLE     Direct Submission
  JOURNAL   Exported May 18, 2021 from SnapGene Server 1.1.58
            http://www.snapgene.com
FEATURES             Location/Qualifiers
     source          1..768
                     /organism="synthetic DNA construct"
                     /mol_type="other DNA"
     primer_bind     complement(480..502)
                     /label=pGEX 3'
                     /note="pGEX vectors, reverse primer"
     primer_bind     complement(647..665)
                     /label=pBRforEco
                     /note="pBR322 vectors, upsteam of EcoRI site, forward
                     primer"
ORIGIN
        1 gcgtggatcc catatggaag atgggcttca tgggattgtg agctgcactg cttgtggaca
       61 acaggtcaat cattttcaaa aagattccat ttatagacac ccttcattgc aagttcttat
      121 ttgtaagaat tgctttaagt attacatgag tgatgatatt agccgtgact cagatggaat
      181 ggatgaacaa tgtaggtggt gtgcggaagg tggaaacttg atttgttgtg acttttgcca
      241 taatgctttc tgcaagaaat gcattctacg caaccttggt cgaaaggagt tgtccacaat
      301 aatggatgaa aacaaccaat ggtattgcta catttgtcac ccagagcctt tgttggactt
      361 ggtcactgca tgtaacagcg tatttgagaa tttagaacag ttgttgcagc tcgactcgag
      421 cggccgcatc gtgactgact gacgatctgc ctcgcgcgtt tcggtgatga cggtgaaaac
      481 ctctgacaca tgcagctccc ggagacggtc acagcttgtc tgtaagcgga tgccgggagc
      541 agacaagccc gtcagggcgc gtcagcgggt gttggcgggt gtcggggcgc agccatgacc
      601 cagtcacgta gcgatagcgg agtgtataat tcttgaagac gaaagggcct cgtgatacgc
      661 ctatttttat aggttaatgt catgataata atggtttctt agacgtcagg tggcactttt
      721 cggggaaatg tgcgcggaac ccctatttgt ttatttttct aaatacat
//
