>Addgene plasmid #59698 | pGEX-GP-2-ATRX ADD | depositor partial sequence | sequence record 93445 | ATRX ADD orf
GGATCCCATATGGAAGATGGGCTTCATGGGATTGTGAGCTGCACTGCTTGTGGACAACAGGTCAATCATT
TTCAAAAAGATTCCATTTATAGACACCCTTCATTGCAAGTTCTTATTTGTAAGAATTGCTTTAAGTATTA
CATGAGTGATGATATTAGCCGTGACTCAGATGGAATGGATGAACAATGTAGGTGGTGTGCGGAAGGTGGA
AACTTGATTTGTTGTGACTTTTGCCATAATGCTTTCTGCAAGAAATGCATTCTACGCAACCTTGGTCGAA
AGGAGTTGTCCACAATAATGGATGAAAACAACCAATGGTATTGCTACATTTGTCACCCAGAGCCTTTGTT
GGACTTGGTCACTGCATGTAACAGCGTATTTGAGAATTTAGAACAGTTGTTGCAGCTCGACTCGAGCGGC
CGCATCGTGACTG
