>Addgene plasmid #59698 | pGEX-GP-2-ATRX ADD | addgene partial sequence | sequence record 95299 | pEXT20-F2 5'-GCATAATTCGTGTCGC-3'
GCGCCGACATCATAACGGTTCTGGCAAATATTCTGAAATGAGCTGTTGACAATTAATCATCGGCTCGTAT
AATGTGTGGAATTGTGAGCGGATAACAATTTCACACAGGAAACAGTATTCATGTCCCCTATACTAGGTTA
TTGGAAAATTAAGGGCCTTGTGCAACCCACTCGACTTCTTTTGGAATATCTTGAAGAAAAATATGAAGAG
CATTTGTATGAGCGCGATGAAGGTGATAAATGGCGAAACAAAAAGTTTGAATTGGGTTTGGAGTTTCCCA
ATCTTCCTTATTATATTGATGGTGATGTTAAATTAACACAGTCTATGGCCATCATACGTTATATAGCTGA
CAAGCACAACATGTTGGGTGGTTGTCCAAAAGAGCGTGCAGAGATTTCAATGCTTGAAGGAGCGGTTTTG
GATATTAGATACGGTGTTTCGAGAATTGCATATAGTAAAGACTTTGAAACTCTCAAAGTTGATTTTCTTA
GCAAGCTACCTGAAATGCTGAAAATGTTCGAAGATCGTTTATGTCATAAAACATATTTAAATGGTGATCA
TGTAACCCATCCTGACTTCATGTTGTATGACGCTCTTGATGTTGTTTTATACATGGACCCAATGTGCCTG
GATGCGTTCCCAAAATTAGTTTGTTTTAAAAAACGTATTGAAGCTATCCCACAAATTGATAAGTACTTGA
AATCCATCCAAGTATATAGCATGGCCTTTGCAGGGCTGGCAAGCCACGGTTTGGTGGTGGCGA
