>Addgene plasmid #59698 | pGEX-GP-2-ATRX ADD | addgene partial sequence | sequence record 95300 | pGEX3 5'-CCGGGAGCTGCATGTGTCAGAGG-3'
GGCAGATCGTCAGTCAGTCACGATGCGGCCGCTCGAGTCGAGCTGCAACAACTGTTCTAAATTCTCAAAT
ACGCTGTTACATGCAGTGACCAAGTCCAACAAAGGCTCTGGGTGACAAATGTAGCAATACCATTGGTTGT
TTTCATCCATTATTGTGGACAACTCCTTTCGACCAAGGTTGCGTAGAATGCATTTCTTGCAGAAAGCATT
ATGGCAAAAGTCACAACAAATCAAGTTTCCACCTTCCGCACACCACCTACATTGTTCATCCATTCCATCT
GAGTCACGGCTAATATCATCACTCATGTAATACTTAAAGCAATTCTTACAAATAAGAACTTGCAATGAAG
GGTGTCTATAAATGGAATCTTTTTGAAAATGATTGACCTGTTGTCCACAAGCAGTGCAGCTCACAATCCC
ATGAAGCCCATCTTCCATATGGGATCCACGCGGAACCAGATCCGATTTTGGAGGATGGTCGCCACCACCA
AACGTGGCTTGCCAGCCCTGCAAAGGCCATGCTATATACTTGCTGGATTTCAAGTACTTATCAATTTGTG
GGATAGCTTCAATACGTTTTTTAAAACAAACTAATTTTGGGAACGCATCCAGGCACATTGGGTCCATGTA
TAAAACAACATCAAGAGCGTCATACAACATGAAGTCAGGATGGGTTACATGATCACCATTTAAATATGTT
TTATGACATAAACGATCTTCGAACATTTTCAGCATTTCAGGTAGCTTGCT
